>Addgene plasmid #120844 | pLenti6.3/NS4A | depositor full sequence | sequence record 229582 | pLenti6.3/NS4A sequence 8119 bps
AATGTAGTCTTATGCAATACTCTTGTAGTCTTGCAACATGGTAACGATGAGTTAGCAACATGCCTTACAA
GGAGAGAAAAAGCACCGTGCATGCCGATTGGTGGAAGTAAGGTGGTACGATCGTGCCTTATTAGGAAGGC
AACAGACGGGTCTGACATGGATTGGACGAACCACTGAATTGCCGCATTGCAGAGATATTGTATTTAAGTG
CCTAGCTCGATACATAAACGGGTCTCTCTGGTTAGACCAGATCTGAGCCTGGGAGCTCTCTGGCTAACTA
GGGAACCCACTGCTTAAGCCTCAATAAAGCTTGCCTTGAGTGCTTCAAGTAGTGTGTGCCCGTCTGTTGT
GTGACTCTGGTAACTAGAGATCCCTCAGACCCTTTTAGTCAGTGTGGAAAATCTCTAGCAGTGGCGCCCG
AACAGGGACTTGAAAGCGAAAGGGAAACCAGAGGAGCTCTCTCGACGCAGGACTCGGCTTGCTGAAGCGC
GCACGGCAAGAGGCGAGGGGCGGCGACTGGTGAGTACGCCAAAAATTTTGACTAGCGGAGGCTAGAAGGA
GAGAGATGGGTGCGAGAGCGTCAGTATTAAGCGGGGGAGAATTAGATCGCGATGGGAAAAAATTCGGTTA
AGGCCAGGGGGAAAGAAAAAATATAAATTAAAACATATAGTATGGGCAAGCAGGGAGCTAGAACGATTCG
CAGTTAATCCTGGCCTGTTAGAAACATCAGAAGGCTGTAGACAAATACTGGGACAGCTACAACCATCCCT
TCAGACAGGATCAGAAGAACTTAGATCATTATATAATACAGTAGCAACCCTCTATTGTGTGCATCAAAGG
ATAGAGATAAAAGACACCAAGGAAGCTTTAGACAAGATAGAGGAAGAGCAAAACAAAAGTAAGACCACCG
CACAGCAAGCGGCCGCTGATCTTCAGACCTGGAGGAGGAGATATGAGGGACAATTGGAGAAGTGAATTAT
ATAAATATAAAGTAGTAAAAATTGAACCATTAGGAGTAGCACCCACCAAGGCAAAGAGAAGAGTGGTGCA
GAGAGAAAAAAGAGCAGTGGGAATAGGAGCTTTGTTCCTTGGGTTCTTGGGAGCAGCAGGAAGCACTATG
GGCGCAGCGTCAATGACGCTGACGGTACAGGCCAGACAATTATTGTCTGGTATAGTGCAGCAGCAGAACA
ATTTGCTGAGGGCTATTGAGGCGCAACAGCATCTGTTGCAACTCACAGTCTGGGGCATCAAGCAGCTCCA
GGCAAGAATCCTGGCTGTGGAAAGATACCTAAAGGATCAACAGCTCCTGGGGATTTGGGGTTGCTCTGGA
AAACTCATTTGCACCACTGCTGTGCCTTGGAATGCTAGTTGGAGTAATAAATCTCTGGAACAGATTTGGA
ATCACACGACCTGGATGGAGTGGGACAGAGAAATTAACAATTACACAAGCTTAATACACTCCTTAATTGA
AGAATCGCAAAACCAGCAAGAAAAGAATGAACAAGAATTATTGGAATTAGATAAATGGGCAAGTTTGTGG
AATTGGTTTAACATAACAAATTGGCTGTGGTATATAAAATTATTCATAATGATAGTAGGAGGCTTGGTAG
GTTTAAGAATAGTTTTTGCTGTACTTTCTATAGTGAATAGAGTTAGGCAGGGATATTCACCATTATCGTT
TCAGACCCACCTCCCAACCCCGAGGGGACCCGACAGGCCCGAAGGAATAGAAGAAGAAGGTGGAGAGAGA
GACAGAGACAGATCCATTCGATTAGTGAACGGATCTCGACGGTATCGGTTAACTTTTAAAAGAAAAGGGG
GGATTGGGGGGTACAGTGCAGGGGAAAGAATAGTAGACATAATAGCAACAGACATACAAACTAAAGAATT
ACAAAAACAAATTACAAAAATTCAAAATTTTATCGATAAGCTTGGGAGTTCCGCTTACATAACTTACGGT
AAATGGCCCGCCTGGCTGACCGCCCAACGACCCCCGCCCATTGACGTCAATAATGACGTATGTTCCCATA
GTAACGCCAATAGGGACTTTCCATTGACGTCAATGGGTGGAGTATTTACGGTAAACTGCCCACTTGGCAG
TACATCAAGTGTATCATATGCCAAGTACGCCCCCTATTGACGTCAATGACGGTAAATGGCCCGCCTGGCA
TTATGCCCAGTACATGACCTTATGGGACTTTCCTACTTGGCAGTACATCTACGTATTAGTCATCGCTATT
ACCATGGTGATGCGGTTTTGGCAGTACATCAATGGGCGTGGATAGCGGTTTGACTCACGGGGATTTCCAA
GTCTCCACCCCATTGACGTCAATGGGAGTTTGTTTTGGCACCAAAATCAACGGGACTTTCCAAAATGTCG
TAACAACTCCGCCCCATTGACGCAAATGGGCGGTAGGCGTGTACGGTGGGAGGTCTATATAAGCAGAGCT
CTCCCTATCAGTGATAGAGATCTCCCTATCAGTGATAGAGATCGTCGACTAGTCCAGTGTGGTGGAATTC
TGCAGATATCAACAAGTTTGTACAAAAAAGCAGGCTCCGAATTCGCCCTTAGGAGGACAGCTATGGGAGC
GGCTTTTGGAGTGATGGAAGCCCTGGGAACACTGCCAGGACACATGACAGAGAGATTCCAGGAAGCCATT
GACAACCTCGCTGTGCTCATGCGGGCAGAGACTGGAAGCAGGCCTTACAAAGCCGCGGCGGCCCAATTGC
CGGAGACCCTAGAGACCATTATGCTTTTGGGGTTGCTGGGAACAGTCTCGCTGGGAATCTTTTTCGTCTT
GATGAGGAACAAGGGCATAGGGAAGATGGGCTTTGGAATGGTGACTCTTGGGGCCAGCGCATGGCTCATG
TGGCTCTCGGAAATTGAGCCAGCCAGAATTGCATGTGTCCTCATTGTTGTGTTCCTATTGCTGGTGGTGC
TCATACCTGAGCCAGAAAAGCAAAGAAAGGGCGAATTCGACCCAGCTTTCTTGTACAAAGTGGTTGATAT
CCAGCACAGTGGCGGCCGCTCGAGTCTAGAGGGGCCGCGGTTCGAAGGTAAGCCTATCCCTAACCCTCTC
CTCGGTCTCGATTCTACGCGTACCGGTTAGTAATGATCGACAATCAACCTCTGGATTACAAAATTTGTGA
AAGATTGACTGGTATTCTTAACTATGTTGCTCCTTTTACGCTATGTGGATACGCTGCTTTAATGCCTTTG
TATCATGCTATTGCTTCCCGTATGGCTTTCATTTTCTCCTCCTTGTATAAATCCTGGTTGCTGTCTCTTT
ATGAGGAGTTGTGGCCCGTTGTCAGGCAACGTGGCGTGGTGTGCACTGTGTTTGCTGACGCAACCCCCAC
TGGTTGGGGCATTGCCACCACCTGTCAGCTCCTTTCCGGGACTTTCGCTTTCCCCCTCCCTATTGCCACG
GCGGAACTCATCGCCGCCTGCCTTGCCCGCTGCTGGACAGGGGCTCGGCTGTTGGGCACTGACAATTCCG
TGGTGTTGTCGGGGAAGCTGACGTCCTTTCCATGGCTGCTCGCCTGTGTTGCCACCTGGATTCTGCGCGG
GACGTCCTTCTGCTACGTCCCTTCGGCCCTCAATCCAGCGGACCTTCCTTCCCGCGGCCTGCTGCCGGCT
CTGCGGCCTCTTCCGCGTCTTCGCCTTCGCCCTCAGACGAGTCGGATCTCCCTTTGGGCCGCCTCCCCGC
CTGGCGATGGTACCGGTGTGGAAAGTCCCCAGGCTCCCCAGCAGGCAGAAGTATGCAAAGCATGCATCTC
AATTAGTCAGCAACCAGGTGTGGAAAGTCCCCAGGCTCCCCAGCAGGCAGAAGTATGCAAAGCATGCATC
TCAATTAGTCAGCAACCATAGTCCCGCCCCTAACTCCGCCCATCCCGCCCCTAACTCCGCCCAGTTCCGC
CCATTCTCCGCCCCATGGCTGACTAATTTTTTTTATTTATGCAGAGGCCGAGGCCGCCTCTGCCTCTGAG
CTATTCCAGAAGTAGTGAGGAGGCTTTTTTGGAGGCCTAGGCTTTTGCAAAAAGCTCCCGGGAGCTTGTA
TATCCATTTTCGGATCTGATCAGCACGTGTTGACAATTAATCATCGGCATAGTATATCGGCATAGTATAA
TACGACAAGGTGAGGAACTAAACCATGGCCAAGCCTTTGTCTCAAGAAGAATCCACCCTCATTGAAAGAG
CAACGGCTACAATCAACAGCATCCCCATCTCTGAAGACTACAGCGTCGCCAGCGCAGCTCTCTCTAGCGA
CGGCCGCATCTTCACTGGTGTCAATGTATATCATTTTACTGGGGGACCTTGTGCAGAACTCGTGGTGCTG
GGCACTGCTGCTGCTGCGGCAGCTGGCAACCTGACTTGTATCGTCGCGATCGGAAATGAGAACAGGGGCA
TCTTGAGCCCCTGCGGACGGTGCCGACAGGTGCTTCTCGATCTGCATCCTGGGATCAAAGCCATAGTGAA
GGACAGTGATGGACAGCCGACGGCAGTTGGGATTCGTGAATTGCTGCCCTCTGGTTATGTGTGGGAGGGC
TAAGCACAATTCGAGCTCGGTACCTTTAAGACCAATGACTTACAAGGCAGCTGTAGATCTTAGCCACTTT
TTAAAAGAAAAGGGGGGACTGGAAGGGCTAATTCACTCCCAACGAAGACAAGATCTGCTTTTTGCTTGTA
CTGGGTCTCTCTGGTTAGACCAGATCTGAGCCTGGGAGCTCTCTGGCTAACTAGGGAACCCACTGCTTAA
GCCTCAATAAAGCTTGCCTTGAGTGCTTCAAGTAGTGTGTGCCCGTCTGTTGTGTGACTCTGGTAACTAG
AGATCCCTCAGACCCTTTTAGTCAGTGTGGAAAATCTCTAGCAGTAGTAGTTCATGTCATCTTATTATTC
AGTATTTATAACTTGCAAAGAAATGAATATCAGAGAGTGAGAGGAACTTGTTTATTGCAGCTTATAATGG
TTACAAATAAAGCAATAGCATCACAAATTTCACAAATAAAGCATTTTTTTCACTGCATTCTAGTTGTGGT
TTGTCCAAACTCATCAATGTATCTTATCATGTCTGGCTCTAGCTATCCCGCCCCTAACTCCGCCCATCCC
GCCCCTAACTCCGCCCAGTTCCGCCCATTCTCCGCCCCATGGCTGACTAATTTTTTTTATTTATGCAGAG
GCCGAGGCCGCCTCGGCCTCTGAGCTATTCCAGAAGTAGTGAGGAGGCTTTTTTGGAGGCCTAGGGACGT
ACCCAATTCGCCCTATAGTGAGTCGTATTACGCGCGCTCACTGGCCGTCGTTTTACAACGTCGTGACTGG
GAAAACCCTGGCGTTACCCAACTTAATCGCCTTGCAGCACATCCCCCTTTCGCCAGCTGGCGTAATAGCG
AAGAGGCCCGCACCGATCGCCCTTCCCAACAGTTGCGCAGCCTGAATGGCGAATGGG
[124 nt withheld, positions 5448-5571]
C
[91 nt withheld, positions 5573-5663]
A
[49 nt withheld, positions 5665-5713]
CCTTTGACGTTGGAGTCCACGTTCTTT
[37 nt withheld, positions 5741-5777]
ACCCTATCTCGGTCTATTCTTTTGATTTATAAGGGATTTTGCCGATTTCGGCCTATTGGTTAAAAAATGA
GCTGATTTAACAAAAATTTAACGCGAATTTTAACAAAATATTAACGCTTACAATTTAGGTGGCACTTTTC
GGGGAAATGTGCGCGGAACCCCTATTTGTTTATTTTTCTAAATACATTCAAATATGTATCCGCTCATGAG
ACAATAACCCTGATAAATGCTTCAATAATATTGAAAAAGGAAGAGTATGAGTATTCAACATTTCCGTGTC
GCCCTTATTCCCTTTTTTGCGGCATTTTGCCTTCCTGTTTTTGCTCACCCAGAAACGCTGGTGAAAGTAA
AAGATGCTGAAGATCAGTTGGGTGCACGAGTGGGTTACATCGAACTGGATCTCAACAGCGGTAAGATCCT
TGAGAGTTTTCGCCCCGAAGAACGTTTTCCAATGATGAGCACTTTTAAAGTTCTGCTATGTGGCGCGGTA
TTATCCCGTATTGACGCCGGGCAAGAGCAACTCGGTCGCCGCATACACTATTCTCAGAATGACTTGGTTG
AGTACTCACCAGTCACAGAAAAGCATCTTACGGATGGCATGACAGTAAGAGAATTATGCAGTGCTGCCAT
AACCATGAGTGATAACACTGCGGCCAACTTACTTCTGACAACGATCGGAGGACCGAAGGAGCTAACCGCT
TTTTTGCACAACATGGGGGATCATGTAACTCGCCTTGATCGTTGGGAACCGGAGCTGAATGAAGCCATAC
CAAACGACGAGCGTGACACCACGATGCCTGTAGCAATGGCAACAACGTTGCGCAAACTATTAACTGGCGA
ACTACTTACTCTAGCTTCCCGGCAACAATTAATAGACTGGATGGAGGCGGATAAAGTTGCAGGACCACTT
CTGCGCTCGGCCCTTCCGGCTGGCTGGTTTATTGCTGATAAATCTGGAGCCGGTGAGCGTGGGTCTCGCG
GTATCATTGCAGCACTGGGGCCAGATGGTAAGCCCTCCCGTATCGTAGTTATCTACACGACGGGGAGTCA
GGCAACTATGGATGAACGAAATAGACAGATCGCTGAGATAGGTGCCTCACTGATTAAGCATTGGTAACTG
TCAGACCAAGTTTACTCATATATACTTTAGATTGATTTAAAACTTCATTTTTAATTTAAAAGGATCTAGG
TGAAGATCCTTTTTGATAATCTCATGACCAAAATCCCTTAACGTGAGTTTTCGTTCCACTGAGCGTCAGA
CCCCGTAGAAAAGATCAAAGGATCTTCTTGAGATCCTTTTTTTCTGCGCGTAATCTGCTGCTTGCAAACA
AAAAAACCACCGCTACCAGCGGTGGTTTGTTTGCCGGATCAAGAGCTACCAACTCTTTTTCCGAAGGTAA
CTGGCTTCAGCAGAGCGCAGATACCAAATACTGTTCTTCTAGTGTAGCCGTAGTTAGGCCACCACTTCAA
GAACTCTGTAGCACCGCCTACATACCTCGCTCTGCTAATCCTGTTACCAGTGGCTGCTGCCAGTGGCGAT
AAGTCGTGTCTTACCGGGTTGGACTCAAGACGATAGTTACCGGATAAGGCGCAGCGGTCGGGCTGAACGG
GGGGTTCGTGCACACAGCCCAGCTTGGAGCGAACGACCTACACCGAACTGAGATACCTACAGCGTGAGCT
ATGAGAAAGCGCCACGCTTCCCGAAGGGAGAAAGGCGGACAGGTATCCGGTAAGCGGCAGGGTCGGAACA
GGAGAGCGCACGAGGGAGCTTCCAGGGGGAAACGCCTGGTATCTTTATAGTCCTGTCGGGTTTCGCCACC
TCTGACTTGAGCGTCGATTTTTGTGATGCTCGTCAGGGGGGCGGAGCCTATGGAAAAACGCCAGCAACGC
GGCCTTTTTACGGTTCCTGGCCTTTTGCTGGCCTTTTGCTCACATGTTCTTTCCTGCGTTATCCCCTGAT
TCTGTGGATAACCGTATTACCGCCTTTGAGTGAGCTGATACCGCTCGCCGCAGCCGAACGACCGAGCGCA
GCGAGTCAGTGAGCGAGGAAGCGGAAGAGCGCCCAATACGCAAACCGCCTCTCCCCGCGCGTTGGCCGAT
TCATTAATGCAGCTGGCACGACAGGTTTCCCGACTGGAAAGCGGGCAGTGAGCGCAACGCAATTAATGTG
AGTTAGCTCACTCATTAGGCACCCCAGGCTTTACACTTTATGCTTCCGGCTCGTATGTTGTGTGGAATTG
TGAGCGGATAACAATTTCACACAGGAAACAGCTATGACCATGATTACGCCAAGCGCGCAATTAACCCTCA
CTAAAGGGAACAAAAGCTGGAGCTGCAAGCTT
Features (pLannotate 1.2.2; 34 found; start..end, strand, type, name):
      3..229     +  promoter       RSV promoter: Rous sarcoma virus enhancer/promoter
    230..410     +  LTR            5' LTR (truncated): truncated 5' long terminal repeat (LTR) from HIV-1
    457..582     +  misc_feature   HIV-1 Ψ: packaging signal of human immunodeficiency virus type 1
    566..929     +  CDS            HIV-1 gag (fragment): gag protein from human immunodeficiency virus 1; gag
   1075..1308    +  misc_feature   RRE: The Rev response element (RRE) of HIV-1 allows for Rev-dependent mRNA export from the nucleus to the cytoplasm.
   1685..1785    +  CDS            Rev (fragment): human immunodeficiency virus 1 (HIV-1) Rev protein; rev; enhances nuclear export of unspliced and incompletely spliced viral mRNAs
   1804..1921    +  misc_feature   cPPT/CTS: central polypurine tract and central termination sequence of HIV-1
   1945..2246    +  enhancer       CMV enhancer: human cytomegalovirus immediate early enhancer
   2247..2450    +  promoter       CMV promoter: human cytomegalovirus (CMV) immediate early promoter
   2452..2471    +  promoter       PLtetO-1 promoter (fragment): modified phage lambda PL promoter with tet operator sites (Lutz and Bujard, 1997)
   2473..2492    +  promoter       PLtetO-1 promoter (fragment): modified phage lambda PL promoter with tet operator sites (Lutz and Bujard, 1997)
   2532..2556    +  protein_bind   attB1: mutant version of attB; recombination site for the Gateway® BP reaction BP Clonase™
   2547..2966    +  CDS            POLG_ZIKVF (fragment): Experimental evidence at protein level: Swiss-Prot protein existence level 1. [RNA-directed RNA polymerase NS5]: Replicates the viral (+) and (-) RNA genome, and performs the capping of genomes in the cytoplasm (PubMed:30951555). Methylates viral RNA cap at guanine N-7 and ribose 2'-O positions. Once sufficient NS5 is expressed, binds to the cap-proximal structure and inhibits further translation of the viral genome (By similarity). Besides its role in RNA genome replication, also prevents the establishment of a cellular antiviral state by blocking the interferon-alpha/beta (IFN-alpha/beta) si
   2980..3004    -  protein_bind   attB2: mutant version of attB; recombination site for the Gateway® BP reaction BP Clonase™
   3057..3098    +  CDS            V5 tag: epitope tag from simian virus 5
   3122..3710    +  misc_feature   WPRE: woodchuck hepatitis virus posttranscriptional regulatory element
   3725..4041    +  promoter       SV40 promoter: SV40 enhancer and early promoter
   4089..4136    +  promoter       EM7 promoter: synthetic bacterial promoter&nbsp
   4155..4553    +  CDS            BSD: blasticidin S deaminase; Aspergillus terreus BSD; confers resistance to blasticidin
   4570..4638    +  CDS            nef (fragment): NEF_HV1Z2 - Experimental evidence at protein level: Swiss-Prot protein existence level 1. Extracellular Nef protein targets CD4(+) T-lymphocytes for apoptosis by interacting with CXCR4 surface receptors. From Human immunodeficiency virus type 1 group M subtype D (isolate Z2/CDC-Z34) (HIV-1).
   4640..4873    +  LTR            3' LTR (ΔU3): self-inactivating 3' long terminal repeat (LTR) from HIV-1
   4945..5066    +  polyA_signal   SV40 poly(A) signal: SV40 polyadenylation signal
   5106..5241    +  rep_origin     SV40 ori: SV40 origin of replication
   5262..5280    -  promoter       T7 promoter: promoter for bacteriophage T7 RNA polymerase
   5288..5443    +  CDS            lacZα (fragment): LacZα fragment of β-galactosidase; lacZ fragment
   5448..5876    +  rep_origin     f1 ori (sequence partly withheld): f1 bacteriophage origin of replication; arrow indicates direction of (+) strand synthesis
   5929..6033    +  promoter       AmpR promoter: bla
   6034..6894    +  CDS            AmpR: β-lactamase; bla; confers resistance to ampicillin, carbenicillin, and related antibiotics
   7065..7653    +  rep_origin     ori: high-copy-number ColE1/pMB1/pBR322/pUC origin of replication
   7836..7928    +  CDS            lacI (fragment): lac repressor; lacI; The lac repressor binds to the lac operator to inhibit transcription in E. coli. This inhibition can be relieved by adding lactose or isopropyl-β-D-thiogalactopyranoside (IPTG).
   7941..7962    +  protein_bind   CAP binding site: CAP binding activates transcription in the presence of cAMP. E. coli catabolite activator protein
   7977..8007    +  promoter       lac promoter: promoter for the E. coli lac operon
   8015..8031    +  protein_bind   lac operator: The lac repressor binds to the lac operator to inhibit transcription in E. coli. This inhibition can be relieved by adding lactose or isopropyl-β-D-thiogalactopyranoside (IPTG). lac repressor encoded by lacI
   8076..8094    +  promoter       T3 promoter: promoter for bacteriophage T3 RNA polymerase
