>Addgene plasmid #120844 | pLenti6.3/NS4A | addgene full sequence | sequence record 234597 | Addgene NGS Result
GGGTCTCTCTGGTTAGACCAGATCTGAGCCTGGGAGCTCTCTGGCTAACTAGGGAACCCACTGCTTAAGC
CTCAATAAAGCTTGCCTTGAGTGCTTCAAGTAGTGTGTGCCCGTCTGTTGTGTGACTCTGGTAACTAGAG
ATCCCTCAGACCCTTTTAGTCAGTGTGGAAAATCTCTAGCAGTGGCGCCCGAACAGGGACTTGAAAGCGA
AAGGGAAACCAGAGGAGCTCTCTCGACGCAGGACTCGGCTTGCTGAAGCGCGCACGGCAAGAGGCGAGGG
GCGGCGACTGGTGAGTACGCCAAAAATTTTGACTAGCGGAGGCTAGAAGGAGAGAGATGGGTGCGAGAGC
GTCAGTATTAAGCGGGGGAGAATTAGATCGCGATGGGAAAAAATTCGGTTAAGGCCAGGGGGAAAGAAAA
AATATAAATTAAAACATATAGTATGGGCAAGCAGGGAGCTAGAACGATTCGCAGTTAATCCTGGCCTGTT
AGAAACATCAGAAGGCTGTAGACAAATACTGGGACAGCTACAACCATCCCTTCAGACAGGATCAGAAGAA
CTTAGATCATTATATAATACAGTAGCAACCCTCTATTGTGTGCATCAAAGGATAGAGATAAAAGACACCA
AGGAAGCTTTAGACAAGATAGAGGAAGAGCAAAACAAAAGTAAGACCACCGCACAGCAAGCGGCCGCTGA
TCTTCAGACCTGGAGGAGGAGATATGAGGGACAATTGGAGAAGTGAATTATATAAATATAAAGTAGTAAA
AATTGAACCATTAGGAGTAGCACCCACCAAGGCAAAGAGAAGAGTGGTGCAGAGAGAAAAAAGAGCAGTG
GGAATAGGAGCTTTGTTCCTTGGGTTCTTGGGAGCAGCAGGAAGCACTATGGGCGCAGCGTCAATGACGC
TGACGGTACAGGCCAGACAATTATTGTCTGGTATAGTGCAGCAGCAGAACAATTTGCTGAGGGCTATTGA
GGCGCAACAGCATCTGTTGCAACTCACAGTCTGGGGCATCAAGCAGCTCCAGGCAAGAATCCTGGCTGTG
GAAAGATACCTAAAGGATCAACAGCTCCTGGGGATTTGGGGTTGCTCTGGAAAACTCATTTGCACCACTG
CTGTGCCTTGGAATGCTAGTTGGAGTAATAAATCTCTGGAACAGATTTGGAATCACACGACCTGGATGGA
GTGGGACAGAGAAATTAACAATTACACAAGCTTAATACACTCCTTAATTGAAGAATCGCAAAACCAGCAA
GAAAAGAATGAACAAGAATTATTGGAATTAGATAAATGGGCAAGTTTGTGGAATTGGTTTAACATAACAA
ATTGGCTGTGGTATATAAAATTATTCATAATGATAGTAGGAGGCTTGGTAGGTTTAAGAATAGTTTTTGC
TGTACTTTCTATAGTGAATAGAGTTAGGCAGGGATATTCACCATTATCGTTTCAGACCCACCTCCCAACC
CCGAGGGGACCCGACAGGCCCGAAGGAATAGAAGAAGAAGGTGGAGAGAGAGACAGAGACAGATCCATTC
GATTAGTGAACGGATCTCGACGGTATCGGTTAACTTTTAAAAGAAAAGGGGGGATTGGGGGGTACAGTGC
AGGGGAAAGAATAGTAGACATAATAGCAACAGACATACAAACTAAAGAATTACAAAAACAAATTACAAAA
ATTCAAAATTTTATCGATAAGCTTGGGAGTTCCGCTTACATAACTTACGGTAAATGGCCCGCCTGGCTGA
CCGCCCAACGACCCCCGCCCATTGACGTCAATAATGACGTATGTTCCCATAGTAACGCCAATAGGGACTT
TCCATTGACGTCAATGGGTGGAGTATTTACGGTAAACTGCCCACTTGGCAGTACATCAAGTGTATCATAT
GCCAAGTACGCCCCCTATTGACGTCAATGACGGTAAATGGCCCGCCTGGCATTATGCCCAGTACATGACC
TTATGGGACTTTCCTACTTGGCAGTACATCTACGTATTAGTCATCGCTATTACCATGGTGATGCGGTTTT
GGCAGTACATCAATGGGCGTGGATAGCGGTTTGACTCACGGGGATTTCCAAGTCTCCACCCCATTGACGT
CAATGGGAGTTTGTTTTGGCACCAAAATCAACGGGACTTTCCAAAATGTCGTAACAACTCCGCCCCATTG
ACGCAAATGGGCGGTAGGCGTGTACGGTGGGAGGTCTATATAAGCAGAGCTCTCCCTATCAGTGATAGAG
ATCTCCCTATCAGTGATAGAGATCGTCGACTAGTCCAGTGTGGTGGAATTCTGCAGATATCAACAAGTTT
GTACAAAAAAGCAGGCTCCGAATTCGCCCTTAGGAGGACAGCTATGGGAGCGGCTTTTGGAGTGATGGAA
GCCCTGGGAACACTGCCAGGACACATGACAGAGAGATTCCAGGAAGCCATTGACAACCTCGCTGTGCTCA
TGCGGGCAGAGACTGGAAGCAGGCCTTACAAAGCCGCGGCGGCCCAATTGCCGGAGACCCTAGAGACCAT
TATGCTTTTGGGGTTGCTGGGAACAGTCTCGCTGGGAATCTTTTTCGTCTTGATGAGGAACAAGGGCATA
GGGAAGATGGGCTTTGGAATGGTGACTCTTGGGGCCAGCGCATGGCTCATGTGGCTCTCGGAAATTGAGC
CAGCCAGAATTGCATGTGTCCTCATTGTTGTGTTCCTATTGCTGGTGGTGCTCATACCTGAGCCAGAAAA
GCAAAGAAAGGGCGAATTCGACCCAGCTTTCTTGTACAAAGTGGTTGATATCCAGCACAGTGGCGGCCGC
TCGAGTCTAGAGGGCCCGCGGTTCGAAGGTAAGCCTATCCCTAACCCTCTCCTCGGTCTCGATTCTACGC
GTACCGGTTAGTAATGATCGACAATCAACCTCTGGATTACAAAATTTGTGAAAGATTGACTGGTATTCTT
AACTATGTTGCTCCTTTTACGCTATGTGGATACGCTGCTTTAATGCCTTTGTATCATGCTATTGCTTCCC
GTATGGCTTTCATTTTCTCCTCCTTGTATAAATCCTGGTTGCTGTCTCTTTATGAGGAGTTGTGGCCCGT
TGTCAGGCAACGTGGCGTGGTGTGCACTGTGTTTGCTGACGCAACCCCCACTGGTTGGGGCATTGCCACC
ACCTGTCAGCTCCTTTCCGGGACTTTCGCTTTCCCCCTCCCTATTGCCACGGCGGAACTCATCGCCGCCT
GCCTTGCCCGCTGCTGGACAGGGGCTCGGCTGTTGGGCACTGACAATTCCGTGGTGTTGTCGGGGAAGCT
GACGTCCTTTCCATGGCTGCTCGCCTGTGTTGCCACCTGGATTCTGCGCGGGACGTCCTTCTGCTACGTC
CCTTCGGCCCTCAATCCAGCGGACCTTCCTTCCCGCGGCCTGCTGCCGGCTCTGCGGCCTCTTCCGCGTC
TTCGCCTTCGCCCTCAGACGAGTCGGATCTCCCTTTGGGCCGCCTCCCCGCCTGGCGATGGTACCGGTGT
GGAAAGTCCCCAGGCTCCCCAGCAGGCAGAAGTATGCAAAGCATGCATCTCAATTAGTCAGCAACCAGGT
GTGGAAAGTCCCCAGGCTCCCCAGCAGGCAGAAGTATGCAAAGCATGCATCTCAATTAGTCAGCAACCAT
AGTCCCGCCCCTAACTCCGCCCATCCCGCCCCTAACTCCGCCCAGTTCCGCCCATTCTCCGCCCCATGGC
TGACTAATTTTTTTTATTTATGCAGAGGCCGAGGCCGCCTCTGCCTCTGAGCTATTCCAGAAGTAGTGAG
GAGGCTTTTTTGGAGGCCTAGGCTTTTGCAAAAAGCTCCCGGGAGCTTGTATATCCATTTTCGGATCTGA
TCAGCACGTGTTGACAATTAATCATCGGCATAGTATATCGGCATAGTATAATACGACAAGGTGAGGAACT
AAACCATGGCCAAGCCTTTGTCTCAAGAAGAATCCACCCTCATTGAAAGAGCAACGGCTACAATCAACAG
CATCCCCATCTCTGAAGACTACAGCGTCGCCAGCGCAGCTCTCTCTAGCGACGGCCGCATCTTCACTGGT
GTCAATGTATATCATTTTACTGGGGGACCTTGTGCAGAACTCGTGGTGCTGGGCACTGCTGCTGCTGCGG
CAGCTGGCAACCTGACTTGTATCGTCGCGATCGGAAATGAGAACAGGGGCATCTTGAGCCCCTGCGGACG
GTGCCGACAGGTGCTTCTCGATCTGCATCCTGGGATCAAAGCCATAGTGAAGGACAGTGATGGACAGCCG
ACGGCAGTTGGGATTCGTGAATTGCTGCCCTCTGGTTATGTGTGGGAGGGCTAAGCACAATTCGAGCTCG
GTACCTTTAAGACCAATGACTTACAAGGCAGCTGTAGATCTTAGCCACTTTTTAAAAGAAAAGGGGGGAC
TGGAAGGGCTAATTCACTCCCAACGAAGACAAGATCTGCTTTTTGCTTGTACTGGGTCTCTCTGGTTAGA
CCAGATCTGAGCCTGGGAGCTCTCTGGCTAACTAGGGAACCCACTGCTTAAGCCTCAATAAAGCTTGCCT
TGAGTGCTTCAAGTAGTGTGTGCCCGTCTGTTGTGTGACTCTGGTAACTAGAGATCCCTCAGACCCTTTT
AGTCAGTGTGGAAAATCTCTAGCAGTAGTAGTTCATGTCATCTTATTATTCAGTATTTATAACTTGCAAA
GAAATGAATATCAGAGAGTGAGAGGAACTTGTTTATTGCAGCTTATAATGGTTACAAATAAAGCAATAGC
ATCACAAATTTCACAAATAAAGCATTTTTTTCACTGCATTCTAGTTGTGGTTTGTCCAAACTCATCAATG
TATCTTATCATGTCTGGCTCTAGCTATCCCGCCCCTAACTCCGCCCATCCCGCCCCTAACTCCGCCCAGT
TCCGCCCATTCTCCGCCCCATGGCTGACTAATTTTTTTTATTTATGCAGAGGCCGAGGCCGCCTCGGCCT
CTGAGCTATTCCAGAAGTAGTGAGGAGGCTTTTTTGGAGGCCTAGGGACGTACCCAATTCGCCCTATAGT
GAGTCGTATTACGCGCGCTCACTGGCCGTCGTTTTACAACGTCGTGACTGGGAAAACCCTGGCGTTACCC
AACTTAATCGCCTTGCAGCACATCCCCCTTTCGCCAGCTGGCGTAATAGCGAAGAGGCCCGCACCGATCG
CCCTTCCCAACAGTTGCGCAGCCTGAATGGCGAATGGG
[124 nt withheld, positions 5219-5342]
C
[91 nt withheld, positions 5344-5434]
A
[49 nt withheld, positions 5436-5484]
CCTTTGACGTTGGAGTCCACGTTCTTT
[37 nt withheld, positions 5512-5548]
ACCCTATCTCGGTCTATTCTTTTGATTTATAAGGGATTTTGCCGATTTCGGCCTATTGGTTAAAAAATGA
GCTGATTTAACAAAAATTTAACGCGAATTTTAACAAAATATTAACGCTTACAATTTAGGTGGCACTTTTC
GGGGAAATGTGCGCGGAACCCCTATTTGTTTATTTTTCTAAATACATTCAAATATGTATCCGCTCATGAG
ACAATAACCCTGATAAATGCTTCAATAATATTGAAAAAGGAAGAGTATGAGTATTCAACATTTCCGTGTC
GCCCTTATTCCCTTTTTTGCGGCATTTTGCCTTCCTGTTTTTGCTCACCCAGAAACGCTGGTGAAAGTAA
AAGATGCTGAAGATCAGTTGGGTGCACGAGTGGGTTACATCGAACTGGATCTCAACAGCGGTAAGATCCT
TGAGAGTTTTCGCCCCGAAGAACGTTTTCCAATGATGAGCACTTTTAAAGTTCTGCTATGTGGCGCGGTA
TTATCCCGTATTGACGCCGGGCAAGAGCAACTCGGTCGCCGCATACACTATTCTCAGAATGACTTGGTTG
AGTACTCACCAGTCACAGAAAAGCATCTTACGGATGGCATGACAGTAAGAGAATTATGCAGTGCTGCCAT
AACCATGAGTGATAACACTGCGGCCAACTTACTTCTGACAACGATCGGAGGACCGAAGGAGCTAACCGCT
TTTTTGCACAACATGGGGGATCATGTAACTCGCCTTGATCGTTGGGAACCGGAGCTGAATGAAGCCATAC
CAAACGACGAGCGTGACACCACGATGCCTGTAGCAATGGCAACAACGTTGCGCAAACTATTAACTGGCGA
ACTACTTACTCTAGCTTCCCGGCAACAATTAATAGACTGGATGGAGGCGGATAAAGTTGCAGGACCACTT
CTGCGCTCGGCCCTTCCGGCTGGCTGGTTTATTGCTGATAAATCTGGAGCCGGTGAGCGTGGGTCTCGCG
GTATCATTGCAGCACTGGGGCCAGATGGTAAGCCCTCCCGTATCGTAGTTATCTACACGACGGGGAGTCA
GGCAACTATGGATGAACGAAATAGACAGATCGCTGAGATAGGTGCCTCACTGATTAAGCATTGGTAACTG
TCAGACCAAGTTTACTCATATATACTTTAGATTGATTTAAAACTTCATTTTTAATTTAAAAGGATCTAGG
TGAAGATCCTTTTTGATAATCTCATGACCAAAATCCCTTAACGTGAGTTTTCGTTCCACTGAGCGTCAGA
CCCCGTAGAAAAGATCAAAGGATCTTCTTGAGATCCTTTTTTTCTGCGCGTAATCTGCTGCTTGCAAACA
AAAAAACCACCGCTACCAGCGGTGGTTTGTTTGCCGGATCAAGAGCTACCAACTCTTTTTCCGAAGGTAA
CTGGCTTCAGCAGAGCGCAGATACCAAATACTGTTCTTCTAGTGTAGCCGTAGTTAGGCCACCACTTCAA
GAACTCTGTAGCACCGCCTACATACCTCGCTCTGCTAATCCTGTTACCAGTGGCTGCTGCCAGTGGCGAT
AAGTCGTGTCTTACCGGGTTGGACTCAAGACGATAGTTACCGGATAAGGCGCAGCGGTCGGGCTGAACGG
GGGGTTCGTGCACACAGCCCAGCTTGGAGCGAACGACCTACACCGAACTGAGATACCTACAGCGTGAGCT
ATGAGAAAGCGCCACGCTTCCCGAAGGGAGAAAGGCGGACAGGTATCCGGTAAGCGGCAGGGTCGGAACA
GGAGAGCGCACGAGGGAGCTTCCAGGGGGAAACGCCTGGTATCTTTATAGTCCTGTCGGGTTTCGCCACC
TCTGACTTGAGCGTCGATTTTTGTGATGCTCGTCAGGGGGGCGGAGCCTATGGAAAAACGCCAGCAACGC
GGCCTTTTTACGGTTCCTGGCCTTTTGCTGGCCTTTTGCTCACATGTTCTTTCCTGCGTTATCCCCTGAT
TCTGTGGATAACCGTATTACCGCCTTTGAGTGAGCTGATACCGCTCGCCGCAGCCGAACGACCGAGCGCA
GCGAGTCAGTGAGCGAGGAAGCGGAAGAGCGCCCAATACGCAAACCGCCTCTCCCCGCGCGTTGGCCGAT
TCATTAATGCAGCTGGCACGACAGGTTTCCCGACTGGAAAGCGGGCAGTGAGCGCAACGCAATTAATGTG
AGTTAGCTCACTCATTAGGCACCCCAGGCTTTACACTTTATGCTTCCGGCTCGTATGTTGTGTGGAATTG
TGAGCGGATAACAATTTCACACAGGAAACAGCTATGACCATGATTACGCCAAGCGCGCAATTAACCCTCA
CTAAAGGGAACAAAAGCTGGAGCTGCAAGCTTAATGTAGTCTTATGCAATACTCTTGTAGTCTTGCAACA
TGGTAACGATGAGTTAGCAACATGCCTTACAAGGAGAGAAAAAGCACCGTGCATGCCGATTGGTGGAAGT
AAGGTGGTACGATCGTGCCTTATTAGGAAGGCAACAGACGGGTCTGACATGGATTGGACGAACCACTGAA
TTGCCGCATTGCAGAGATATTGTATTTAAGTGCCTAGCTCGATACATAAAC
Features (pLannotate 1.2.2; 34 found; start..end, strand, type, name):
      1..181     +  LTR            5' LTR (truncated): truncated 5' long terminal repeat (LTR) from HIV-1
    228..353     +  misc_feature   HIV-1 Ψ: packaging signal of human immunodeficiency virus type 1
    337..700     +  CDS            HIV-1 gag (fragment): gag protein from human immunodeficiency virus 1; gag
    846..1079    +  misc_feature   RRE: The Rev response element (RRE) of HIV-1 allows for Rev-dependent mRNA export from the nucleus to the cytoplasm.
   1456..1556    +  CDS            Rev (fragment): human immunodeficiency virus 1 (HIV-1) Rev protein; rev; enhances nuclear export of unspliced and incompletely spliced viral mRNAs
   1575..1692    +  misc_feature   cPPT/CTS: central polypurine tract and central termination sequence of HIV-1
   1716..2017    +  enhancer       CMV enhancer: human cytomegalovirus immediate early enhancer
   2018..2221    +  promoter       CMV promoter: human cytomegalovirus (CMV) immediate early promoter
   2223..2242    +  promoter       PLtetO-1 promoter (fragment): modified phage lambda PL promoter with tet operator sites (Lutz and Bujard, 1997)
   2244..2263    +  promoter       PLtetO-1 promoter (fragment): modified phage lambda PL promoter with tet operator sites (Lutz and Bujard, 1997)
   2303..2327    +  protein_bind   attB1: mutant version of attB; recombination site for the Gateway® BP reaction BP Clonase™
   2318..2737    +  CDS            POLG_ZIKVF (fragment): Experimental evidence at protein level: Swiss-Prot protein existence level 1. [RNA-directed RNA polymerase NS5]: Replicates the viral (+) and (-) RNA genome, and performs the capping of genomes in the cytoplasm (PubMed:30951555). Methylates viral RNA cap at guanine N-7 and ribose 2'-O positions. Once sufficient NS5 is expressed, binds to the cap-proximal structure and inhibits further translation of the viral genome (By similarity). Besides its role in RNA genome replication, also prevents the establishment of a cellular antiviral state by blocking the interferon-alpha/beta (IFN-alpha/beta) si
   2751..2775    -  protein_bind   attB2: mutant version of attB; recombination site for the Gateway® BP reaction BP Clonase™
   2828..2869    +  CDS            V5 tag: epitope tag from simian virus 5
   2893..3481    +  misc_feature   WPRE: woodchuck hepatitis virus posttranscriptional regulatory element
   3496..3812    +  promoter       SV40 promoter: SV40 enhancer and early promoter
   3860..3907    +  promoter       EM7 promoter: synthetic bacterial promoter&nbsp
   3926..4324    +  CDS            BSD: blasticidin S deaminase; Aspergillus terreus BSD; confers resistance to blasticidin
   4341..4409    +  CDS            nef (fragment): NEF_HV1Z2 - Experimental evidence at protein level: Swiss-Prot protein existence level 1. Extracellular Nef protein targets CD4(+) T-lymphocytes for apoptosis by interacting with CXCR4 surface receptors. From Human immunodeficiency virus type 1 group M subtype D (isolate Z2/CDC-Z34) (HIV-1).
   4411..4644    +  LTR            3' LTR (ΔU3): self-inactivating 3' long terminal repeat (LTR) from HIV-1
   4716..4837    +  polyA_signal   SV40 poly(A) signal: SV40 polyadenylation signal
   4877..5012    +  rep_origin     SV40 ori: SV40 origin of replication
   5033..5051    -  promoter       T7 promoter: promoter for bacteriophage T7 RNA polymerase
   5059..5214    +  CDS            lacZα (fragment): LacZα fragment of β-galactosidase; lacZ fragment
   5219..5647    +  rep_origin     f1 ori (sequence partly withheld): f1 bacteriophage origin of replication; arrow indicates direction of (+) strand synthesis
   5700..5804    +  promoter       AmpR promoter: bla
   5805..6665    +  CDS            AmpR: β-lactamase; bla; confers resistance to ampicillin, carbenicillin, and related antibiotics
   6836..7424    +  rep_origin     ori: high-copy-number ColE1/pMB1/pBR322/pUC origin of replication
   7607..7699    +  CDS            lacI (fragment): lac repressor; lacI; The lac repressor binds to the lac operator to inhibit transcription in E. coli. This inhibition can be relieved by adding lactose or isopropyl-β-D-thiogalactopyranoside (IPTG).
   7712..7733    +  protein_bind   CAP binding site: CAP binding activates transcription in the presence of cAMP. E. coli catabolite activator protein
   7748..7778    +  promoter       lac promoter: promoter for the E. coli lac operon
   7786..7802    +  protein_bind   lac operator: The lac repressor binds to the lac operator to inhibit transcription in E. coli. This inhibition can be relieved by adding lactose or isopropyl-β-D-thiogalactopyranoside (IPTG). lac repressor encoded by lacI
   7847..7865    +  promoter       T3 promoter: promoter for bacteriophage T3 RNA polymerase
   7893..8119    +  promoter       RSV promoter: Rous sarcoma virus enhancer/promoter
