[The description below was written by a language model from this plasmid's Addgene catalogue record and pLannotate feature annotations shown in this document.]
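Description:
pLenti6.3/NS4A is a self-inactivating HIV-1-based lentiviral expression plasmid built on the Invitrogen pLenti6.3 backbone, carrying the Zika virus (ZIKV) NS4A coding region introduced by Gateway recombination. In bacteria it is maintained through a high-copy ColE1/pUC-type origin and selected with ampicillin via the β-lactamase gene; an f1 origin and remnants of lac/T3/T7 cloning-vector sequence are also present. The two sequence records (depositor and NGS) are the same length, 8,119 nt, and show identical features, differing only in the circular start point.

The viral genome is transcribed from a hybrid RSV promoter/truncated 5' LTR and contains the Ψ packaging signal with a gag fragment, the Rev response element for Rev-dependent nuclear export, the cPPT/CTS element, and a ΔU3 3' LTR that inactivates LTR promoter activity after integration, followed by an SV40 polyadenylation signal. Within this frame, the CMV enhancer/promoter drives the insert. Two short tet-operator-like matches are annotated just downstream of the promoter, though the record does not describe inducible regulation. The insert, roughly 420 bp, lies between attB1 and attB2 and is annotated as a fragment of the ZIKV polyprotein. The annotation's NS5 text is generic polyprotein-entry wording rather than a description of this segment. It is followed by a backbone-encoded C-terminal V5 epitope tag for detection and a WPRE to enhance transcript expression. A downstream SV40/EM7 promoter pair drives blasticidin S deaminase, allowing blasticidin selection of transduced mammalian cells. The construct is intended for lentiviral delivery and expression of V5-tagged ZIKV NS4A in mammalian cells.
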