Addgene plasmid #120844: pLenti6.3/NS4A
Purpose: Lentiviral expression of ZIKV protein
Depositing lab: Jan Rehwinkel. Depositing organization: University of Oxford.
Backbone
  Vector backbone: pLenti6.3
  Backbone manufacturer: Invitrogen
  Backbone size w/o insert (bp): 7735
  Vector type: Lentiviral
Growth in bacteria
  Bacterial resistance: Ampicillin, 100 μg/mL
  Growth temperature: 37°C
  Growth strain: NEB Stable
  Copy number: High Copy
Gene/Insert
  Gene/Insert name: NS4A ZIKV
  Promoter: CMV
  Tag / fusion protein: V5 (C terminal on backbone)
  Cloning method: Gateway Cloning
Terms and licenses: Academic/Nonprofit Terms; Industry Terms: Not Available to Industry
How to cite: pLenti6.3/NS4A was a gift from Jan Rehwinkel (Addgene plasmid # 120844 ; http://n2t.net/addgene:120844 ; RRID:Addgene_120844)
